>Addgene plasmid #103422 | LSB-hsa-miR-3130-3p | depositor full sequence | sequence record 195893 | Full Sequence
AATTGAGGGGATAACGCAGGAAAGAACATGTGAGCAAAAGGCCAGCAAAAGGCCAGGAACCGTAAAAAGG
CCGCGTTGCTGGCGTTTTTCCATAGGCTCCGCCCCCCTGACGAGCATCACAAAAATCGACGCTCAAGTCA
GAGGTGGCGAAACCCGACAGGACTATAAAGATACCAGGCGTTTCCCCCTGGAAGCTCCCTCGTGCGCTCT
CCTGTTCCGACCCTGCCGCTTACCGGATACCTGTCCGCCTTTCTCCCTTCGGGAAGCGTGGCGCTTTCTC
ATAGCTCACGCTGTAGGTATCTCAGTTCGGTGTAGGTCGTTCGCTCCAAGCTGGGCTGTGTGCACGAACC
CCCCGTTCAGCCCGACCGCTGCGCCTTATCCGGTAACTATCGTCTTGAGTCCAACCCGGTAAGACACGAC
TTATCGCCACTGGCAGCAGCCACTGGTAACAGGATTAGCAGAGCGAGGTATGTAGGCGGTGCTACAGAGT
TCTTGAAGTGGTGGCCTAACTACGGCTACACTAGAAGAACAGTATTTGGTATCTGCGCTCTGCTGAAGCC
AGTTACCTTCGGAAAAAGAGTTGGTAGCTCTTGATCCGGCAAACAAACCACCGCTGGTAGCGGTGGTTTT
TTTGTTTGCAAGCAGCAGATTACGCGCAGAAAAAAAGGATCTCAAGAAGATCCTTTGATCTTTTCTACGG
GGTCTGACGCTCAGTGGAACGAAAACTCACGTTAAGGGATTTTGGTCATGAGATTATCAAAAAGGATCTT
CACCTAGATCCTTTTAAATTAAAAATGAAGTTTTAAATCAATCTAAAGTATATATGAGTAAACTTGGTCT
GACAGTTACCAATGCTTAATCAGTGAGGCACCTATCTCAGCGATCTGTCTATTTCGTTCATCCATAGTTG
CCTGACTCCCCGTCGTGTAGATAACTACGATACGGGAGGGCTTACCATCTGGCCCCAGTGCTGCAATGAT
ACCGCGAGAACCACGCTCACCGGCTCCAGATTTATCAGCAATAAACCAGCCAGCCGGAAGGGCCGAGCGC
AGAAGTGGTCCTGCAACTTTATCCGCCTCCATCCAGTCTATTAATTGTTGCCGGGAAGCTAGAGTAAGTA
GTTCGCCAGTTAATAGTTTGCGCAACGTTGTTGCCATTGCTACAGGCATCGTGGTGTCACGCTCGTCGTT
TGGTATGGCTTCATTCAGCTCCGGTTCCCAACGATCAAGGCGAGTTACATGATCCCCCATGTTGTGCAAA
AAAGCGGTTAGCTCCTTCGGTCCTCCGATCGTTGTCAGAAGTAAGTTGGCCGCAGTGTTATCACTCATGG
TTATGGCAGCACTGCATAATTCTCTTACTGTCATGCCATCCGTAAGATGCTTTTCTGTGACTGGTGAGTA
CTCAACCAAGTCATTCTGAGAATAGTGTATGCGGCGACCGAGTTGCTCTTGCCCGGCGTCAATACGGGAT
AATACCGCGCCACATAGCAGAACTTTAAAAGTGCTCATCATTGGAAAACGTTCTTCGGGGCGAAAACTCT
CAAGGATCTTACCGCTGTTGAGATCCAGTTCGATGTAACCCACTCGTGCACCCAACTGATCTTCAGCATC
TTTTACTTTCACCAGCGTTTCTGGGTGAGCAAAAACAGGAAGGCAAAATGCCGCAAAAAAGGGAATAAGG
GCGACACGGAAATGTTGAATACTCATACTCTTCCTTTTTCAATATTATTGAAGCATTTATCAGGGTTATT
GTCTCATGAGCGGATACATATTTGAATGTAGCTCCGAATTTCTCGAGGGCTTGTCGACGACGGCGGTCTC
CGTCGTCAGGATCATGAATTCGACCCGCCTGCCACCATGACCGAGTACAAGCCCACGGTGCGCCTCGCCA
CCCGCGACGACGTCCCCCGGGCCGTACGCACCCTCGCCGCCGCGTTCGCCGACTACCCCGCCACGCGCCA
CACCGTCGACCCGGACCGCCACATCGAGCGGGTCACCGAGCTGCAAGAACTCTTCCTCACGCGCGTCGGG
CTCGACATCGGCAAGGTGTGGGTCGCGGACGACGGCGCCGCGGTGGCGGTCTGGACCACGCCGGAGAGCG
TCGAAGCGGGGGCGGTGTTCGCCGAGATCGGCCCGCGCATGGCCGAGTTGAGCGGTTCCCGGCTGGCCGC
GCAGCAACAGATGGAAGGCCTCCTGGCGCCGCACCGGCCCAAGGAGCCCGCGTGGTTCCTGGCCACCGTC
GGCGTCTCGCCCGACCACCAGGGCAAGGGTCTGGGCAGCGCCGTCGTGCTCCCCGGAGTGGAGGCGGCCG
AGCGCGCCGGGGTGCCCGCCTTCCTGGAGACATCCGCGCCCCGCAACCTCCCCTTCTACGAGCGGCTCGG
CTTCACCGTCACCGCCGACGTCGAGGTGCCCGAAGGACCGCGCACCTGGTGCATGACCCGCAAGCCCGGT
GCCTGATACGCGTGAATTCACTCCTCAGGTGCAGGCTGCCTATCAGAAGGTGGTGGCTGGTGTGGCCAAT
GCCCTGGCTCACAAATACCACTGAGATCTTTTTCCCTCTGCCAAAAATTATGGGGACATCATGAAGCCCC
TTGAGCATCTGACTTCTGGCTAATAAAGGAAATTTATTTTCATTGCAATAGTGTGTTGGAATTTTTTGTG
TCTCTCACTCGGAAGGACATATGGGAGGGCAAATCATTTAAAACATCAGAATGAGTATTTGGTTTAGAGT
TTGGCAACATATGCCCATATGCTGGCTGCCATGAACAAAGGTTGGCTATAAAGAGGTCATCAGTATATGA
AACAGCCCCCTGCTGTCCATTCCTTATTCCATAGAAAAGCCTTGACTTGAGGTTAGATTTTTTTTATATT
TTGTTTTGTGTTATTTTTTTCTTTAACATCCCTAAAATTTTCCTTACATGTTTTACTAGCCAGATTTTTC
CTCCTCTCCTGACTACTCCCAGTCATAGCTGTCCCTCTTCTCTTATGGAGATCCCTCGACCTGCAGCCCA
AGCTTGAATTCTCTAGAATTACCCTGTTATCCCTATGCTTGGTTTACCGAGCTCTTATTGGTTTTCAAAC
TTCATTGACTGTGCCCAACGCGCCTGGGAGCTCACGGGGACAGCCCCCCCCCAAAGCCCCCAGGGATGTA
ATTACGTCCCTCCCCCGCTAGGGGGCAGCAGCGAGCCGCCCGGGGCTCCGCTCCGGTCCGGCGCTCCCCC
CGCATCCCCGAGCCGGCAGCGTGCGGGGACAGCCCGGGCACGGGGAAGGTGGCACGGGATCGCTTTCCTC
TGAACGCTTCTCGCTGCTCTTTGAGCCTGCAGACACCTGGGGGGATACGGGGAAAAAGCTAGGCTGAAAG
ACCGGTTCTTAGAATGACACGCGCCTGGGAGCTCACGGGGACAGCCCCCCCCCAAAGCCCCCAGGGATGT
AATTACGTCCCTCCCCCGCTAGGGGGCAGCAGCGAGCCGCCCGGGGCTCCGCTCCGGTCCGGCGCTCCCC
CCGCATCCCCGAGCCGGCAGCGTGCGGGGACAGCCCGGGCACGGGGAAGGTGGCACGGGATCGCTTTCCT
CTGAACGCTTCTCGCTGCTCTTTGAGCCTGCAGACACCTGGGGGGATACGGGGAAAAAGCTAACTTCTGA
GACGACAACTTTGTATAGAAAAGTTGGCTCCGAATTCGCCCTTGACAGCAGAGATCCAGTTTGGTTAATT
AATTGGCTCCGGTGCCCGTCAGTGGGCAGAGCGCACATCGCCCACAGTCCCCGAGAAGTTGTGGGGAGGG
GTCGGCAATTGAACCGGTGCCTAGAGAAGGTGGCGCGGGGTAAACTGGGAAAGTGATGTCGTGTACTGGC
TCCGCCTTTTTCCCGAGGGTGGGGGAGAACCGTATATAAGTGCAGTAGTCGCCGTGAACGTTCTTTTTCG
CAACGGGTTTGCCGCCAGAACACAGGTAAGTGCCGTGTGTGGTTCCCGCGGGCCTGGCCTCTTTACGGGT
TATGGCCCTTGCGTGCCTTGAATTACTTCCACCTGGCTGCAGTACGTGATTCTTGATCCCGAGCTTCGGG
TTGGAAGTGGGTGGGAGAGTTCGAGGCCTTGCGCTTAAGGAGCCCCTTCGCCTCGTGCTTGAGTTGAGGC
CTGGCCTGGGCGCTGGGGCCGCCGCGTGCGAATCTGGTGGCACCTTCGCGCCTGTCTCGCTGCTTTCGAT
AAGTCTCTAGCCATTTAAAATTTTTGATGACCTGCTGCGACGCTTTTTTTCTGGCAAGATAGTCTTGTAA
ATGCGGGCCAAGATCTGCACACTGGTATTTCGGTTTTTGGGGCCGCGGGCGGCGACGGGGCCCGTGCGTC
CCAGCGCACATGTTCGGCGAGGCGGGGCCTGCGAGCGCGGCCACCGAGAATCGGACGGGGGTAGTCTCAA
GCTGGCCGGCCTGCTCTGGTGCCTGGCCTCGCGCCGCCGTGTATCGCCCCGCCCTGGGCGGCAAGGCTGG
CCCGGTCGGCACCAGTTGCGTGAGCGGAAAGATGGCCGCTTCCCGGCCCTGCTGCAGGGAGCTCAAAATG
GAGGACGCGGCGCTCGGGAGAGCGGGCGGGTGAGTCACCCACACAAAGGAAAAGGGCCTTTCCGTCCTCA
GCCGTCGCTTCATGTGACTCCACGGAGTACCGGGCGCCGTCCAGGCACCTCGATTAGTTCTCGAGCTTTT
GGAGTACGTCGTCTTTAGGTTGGGGGGAGGGGTTTTATGCGATGGAGTTTCCCCACACTGAGTGGGTGGA
GACTGAAGTTAGGCCAGCTTGGCACTTGATGTAATTCTCCTTGGAATTTGCCCTTTTTGAGTTTGGATCT
TGGTTCATTCTCAAGCCTCAGACAGTGGTTCAAAGTTTTTTTCTTCCATTTCAGGTGTCGTGAGAAGGGC
GAATTCGACCCAAGTTTGTACAAAAAAGCAGGCTGGATCCAGGTGCCACCATGGTGAGCGAGCTGATTAA
GGAGAACATGCACATGAAGCTGTACATGGAGGGCACCGTGAACAACCACCACTTCAAGTGCACATCCGAG
GGCGAAGGCAAGCCCTACGAGGGCACCCAGACCATGAGAATCAAGGCGGTCGAGGGCGGCCCTCTCCCCT
TCGCCTTCGACATCCTGGCTACCAGCTTCATGTACGGCAGCAAAACCTTCATCAACCACACCCAGGGCAT
CCCCGACTTCTTTAAGCAGTCCTTCCCCGAGGGCTTCACATGGGAGAGAGTCACCACATACGAAGATGGG
GGCGTGCTGACCGCTACCCAGGACACCAGCCTCCAGGACGGCTGCCTCATCTACAACGTCAAGATCAGAG
GGGTGAACTTCCCATCCAACGGCCCTGTGATGCAGAAGAAAACACTCGGCTGGGAGGCCTCCACCGAGAC
ACTGTACCCCGCTGACGGCGGCCTGGAAGGCAGAGCCGACATGGCCCTGAAGCTCGTGGGCGGGGGCCAC
CTGATCTGCAACCTTAAGACCACATACAGATCCAAGAAACCCGCTAAGAACCTCAAGATGCCCGGCGTCT
ACTATGTGGACAGGAGACTGGAAAGAATCAAGGAGGCCGACAAAGAGACATACGTCGAGCAGCACGAGGT
GGCTGTGGCCAGATACTGCGACCTCCCTAGCAAACTGGGGCACAAACTTAATTGAGAATTCTACCACCCA
GCTTTCTTGTACAAAGTGGTACGTCTCAAGACCAGAGGTCTCTGCTTAGAGAGACTTACCCAGTCTCCGG
TGCAGCTTACCCAGTCTCCGGTGCAGCTTACCCAGTCTCCGGTGCAGCTTACCCAGTCTCCGGTGCAGCC
AACCAGAAGAGACCTGTGCTTCACTCCTCAGGTGCAGGCTGCCTATCAGAAGGTGGTGGCTGGTGTGGCC
AATGCCCTGGCTCACAAATACCACTGAGATCTTTTTCCCTCTGCCAAAAATTATGGGGACATCATGAAGC
CCCTTGAGCATCTGACTTCTGGCTAATAAAGGAAATTTATTTTCATTGCAATAGTGTGTTGGAATTTTTT
GTGTCTCTCACTCGGAAGGACATATGGGAGGGCAAATCATTTAAAACATCAGAATGAGTATTTGGTTTAG
AGTTTGGCAACATATGCCCATATGCTGGCTGCCATGAACAAAGGTTGGCTATAAAGAGGTCATCAGTATA
TGAAACAGCCCCCTGCTGTCCATTCCTTATTCCATAGAAAAGCCTTGACTTGAGGTTAGATTTTTTTTAT
ATTTTGTTTTGTGTTATTTTTTTCTTTAACATCCCTAAAATTTTCCTTACATGTTTTACTAGCCAGATTT
TTCCTCCTCTCCTGACTACTCCCAGTCATAGCTGTCCCTCTTCTCTTATGGAGATCCCGAGCGGTGCGTT
TTTATGCTTGTAGTATTGTATAATGTTTTTAAGATCCAAGCTTCTGACCTCTTCTCTTCCTCCCACAGGG
CCTCGAGACAATTGCATCGATGGTACCAGTGAAAGTCTGCAATGAATTCGAGTTGGCGCGCCTGTCATTC
TAAATCTCTCTTTCAGCCTAAAGCTTTTTCCCCGTATCCCCCCAGGTGTCTGCAGGCTCAAAGAGCAGCG
AGAAGCGTTCAGAGGAAAGCGATCCCGTGCCACCTTCCCCGTGCCCGGGCTGTCCCCGCACGCTGCCGGC
TCGGGGATGCGGGGGGAGCGCCGGACCGGAGCGGAGCCCCGGGCGGCTCGCTGCTGCCCCCTAGCGGGGG
AGGGACGTAATTACATCCCTGGGGGCTTTGGGAGGGGGCTGTCCCCGTGAGCTCCCAGGCGCGCCTGTCA
TTCTAAATCTCTCTTTCAGCCTAAAGCTTTTTCCCCGTATCCCCCCAGGTGTCTGCAGGCTCAAAGAGCA
GCGAGAAGCGTTCAGAGGAAAGCGATCCCGTGCCACCTTCCCCGTGCCCGGGCTGTCCCCGCACGCTGCC
GGCTCGGGGATGCGGGGGGAGCGCCGGACCGGAGCGGAGCCCCGGGCGGCTCGCTGCTGCCCCCTAGCGG
GGGAGGGACGTAATTACATCCCTGGGGGCTTTGGGGGGGGGCTGTCCCCGTGAGCTCCCAGGCGCGCCAA
CTCGGTACCGTATCGATGTCGACGTTAACGCTAGTGATATCAACTTTGTATAGAAAAGTTGGCTCCGAAT
TCGCCCTTGACAGCAGAGATCCAGTTTGGTTAATTAATTGGCTCCGGTGCCCGTCAGTGGGCAGAGCGCA
CATCGCCCACAGTCCCCGAGAAGTTGTGGGGAGGGGTCGGCAATTGAACCGGTGCCTAGAGAAGGTGGCG
CGGGGTAAACTGGGAAAGTGATGTCGTGTACTGGCTCCGCCTTTTTCCCGAGGGTGGGGGAGAACCGTAT
ATAAGTGCAGTAGTCGCCGTGAACGTTCTTTTTCGCAACGGGTTTGCCGCCAGAACACAGGTAAGTGCCG
TGTGTGGTTCCCGCGGGCCTGGCCTCTTTACGGGTTATGGCCCTTGCGTGCCTTGAATTACTTCCACCTG
GCTGCAGTACGTGATTCTTGATCCCGAGCTTCGGGTTGGAAGTGGGTGGGAGAGTTCGAGGCCTTGCGCT
TAAGGAGCCCCTTCGCCTCGTGCTTGAGTTGAGGCCTGGCCTGGGCGCTGGGGCCGCCGCGTGCGAATCT
GGTGGCACCTTCGCGCCTGTCTCGCTGCTTTCGATAAGTCTCTAGCCATTTAAAATTTTTGATGACCTGC
TGCGACGCTTTTTTTCTGGCAAGATAGTCTTGTAAATGCGGGCCAAGATCTGCACACTGGTATTTCGGTT
TTTGGGGCCGCGGGCGGCGACGGGGCCCGTGCGTCCCAGCGCACATGTTCGGCGAGGCGGGGCCTGCGAG
CGCGGCCACCGAGAATCGGACGGGGGTAGTCTCAAGCTGGCCGGCCTGCTCTGGTGCCTGGCCTCGCGCC
GCCGTGTATCGCCCCGCCCTGGGCGGCAAGGCTGGCCCGGTCGGCACCAGTTGCGTGAGCGGAAAGATGG
CCGCTTCCCGGCCCTGCTGCAGGGAGCTCAAAATGGAGGACGCGGCGCTCGGGAGAGCGGGCGGGTGAGT
CACCCACACAAAGGAAAAGGGCCTTTCCGTCCTCAGCCGTCGCTTCATGTGACTCCACGGAGTACCGGGC
GCCGTCCAGGCACCTCGATTAGTTCTCGAGCTTTTGGAGTACGTCGTCTTTAGGTTGGGGGGAGGGGTTT
TATGCGATGGAGTTTCCCCACACTGAGTGGGTGGAGACTGAAGTTAGGCCAGCTTGGCACTTGATGTAAT
TCTCCTTGGAATTTGCCCTTTTTGAGTTTGGATCTTGGTTCATTCTCAAGCCTCAGACAGTGGTTCAAAG
TTTTTTTCTTCCATTTCAGGTGTCGTGAGAAGGGCGAATTCGACCCAAGTTTGTACAAAAAAGCAGGCTC
GCCACCATGGTGAGCAAGGGCGAGGAGCTGTTCACCGGGGTGGTGCCCATCCTGGTCGAGCTGGACGGCG
ACGTAAACGGCCACAAGTTCAGCGTGAGGGGCGAGGGCGAGGGCGATGCCACCAACGGCAAGCTGACCCT
GAAGTTCATCTGCACCACCGGCAAGCTGCCCGTGCCCTGGCCCACCCTCGTGACCACCCTGAGCCACGGC
GTGCAGTGCTTCGCCCGCTACCCCGACCACATGAAGCAGCACGACTTCTTCAAGTCCGCCATGCCCGAAG
GCTACGTCCAGGAGCGCACCATCTTCTTCAAGGACGACGGCACCTACAAGACCCGCGCCGAGGTGAAGTT
CGAGGGCGACACCCTAGTGAACCGCATCGAGCTGAAGGGCGTCGACTTCAAGGAGGACGGCAACATCCTG
GGGCACAAGCTGGAGTACAACTTCAACAGCCACAACATCTATATCATGGCCGTCAAGCAGAAGAACGGCA
TCAAGGTGAACTTCAAGATCCGCCACAACGTGGAGGACGGCAGCGTGCAGCTCGCCGACCACTACCAGCA
GAACACCCCCATCGGCGACGGCCCCGTGCTGCTGCCCGACAGCCACTACCTGAGCACCCAGTCCGTGCTG
AGCAAAGACCCCAACGAGAAGCGCGATCACATGGTCCTGCTGGAGTTCCGCACCGCCGCCGGGATCACTC
TCGGCATGGACGAGCTGTACAAGTAATACCACCCAGCTTTCTTGTACAAAGTGGTACGCGTGAATTCACT
CCTCAGGTGCAGGCTGCCTATCAGAAGGTGGTGGCTGGTGTGGCCAATGCCCTGGCTCACAAATACCACT
GAGATCTTTTTCCCTCTGCCAAAAATTATGGGGACATCATGAAGCCCCTTGAGCATCTGACTTCTGGCTA
ATAAAGGAAATTTATTTTCATTGCAATAGTGTGTTGGAATTTTTTGTGTCTCTCACTCGGAAGGACATAT
GGGAGGGCAAATCATTTAAAACATCAGAATGAGTATTTGGTTTAGAGTTTGGCAACATATGCCCATATGC
TGGCTGCCATGAACAAAGGTTGGCTATAAAGAGGTCATCAGTATATGAAACAGCCCCCTGCTGTCCATTC
CTTATTCCATAGAAAAGCCTTGACTTGAGGTTAGATTTTTTTTATATTTTGTTTTGTGTTATTTTTTTCT
TTAACATCCCTAAAATTTTCCTTACATGTTTTACTAGCCAGATTTTTCCTCCTCTCCTGACTACTCCCAG
TCATAGCTGTCCCTCTTCTCTTATGGAGATCCCTCGACCTGCAGCCCAAGCTTGGCGTAATCATGGTCAT
AGCTGTTTCCTGTGTGAAATTGTTATCCGCTCACAATTCCACACAACATACGAGCCGGAAGCATAAAGTG
TAAAGCCTGGGGTGCCTAATGAGTGAGCTAACTCACATTAATTGCGTTGCGCTCACTGCCCGCTTTCCAG
TCGGGAAACCTGTCGTGCCAGCGGATCGACAGTACTAAGCTTGGTCTAATACCCAATCTCTCGTCTTATC
CAGATGTTTTATACGCCTCTGGCCCGTGTCTCAAAATCTCTGATGTTACATTGCACAAGATAAAATAATA
TCATCATGAACAATAAAACTGTCTGCTTACATAAACAGTAATACAAGGGGTGTTATGAGCCATATTCAAC
GGGAAACGTCGAGGCCGCGATTAAATTCCAACATGGATGCTGATTTATATGGGTATAAATGGGCTCGCGA
TAATGTCGGGCAATCAGGTGCGACAATCTATCGCTTGTATGGGAAGCCCGATGCGCCAGAGTTGTTTCTG
AAACATGGCAAAGGTAGCGTTGCCAATGATGTTACAGATGAGATGGTCAGACTAAACTGGCTGACGGAAT
TTATGCCTCTTCCGACCATCAAGCATTTTATCCGTACTCCTGATGATGCATGGTTACTCACCACTGCGAT
CCCCGGAAAAACAGCATTCCAGGTATTAGAAGAATATCCTGATTCAGGTGAAAATATTGTTGATGCGCTG
GCAGTGTTCCTGCGCCGGTTGCATTCGATTCCTGTTTGTAATTGTCCTTTTAACAGCGATCGCGTATTTC
GTCTCGCTCAGGCGCAATCACGAATGAATAACGGTTTGGTTGATGCGAGTGATTTTGATGACGAGCGTAA
TGGCTGGCCTGTTGAACAAGTCTGGAAAGAAATGCATAAACTTTTGCCATTCTCACCGGATTCAGTCGTC
ACTCATGGTGATTTCTCACTTGATAACCTTATTTTTGACGAGGGGAAATTAATAGGTTGTATTGATGTTG
GACGAGTCGGAATCGCAGACCGATACCAGGATCTTGCCATCCTATGGAACTGCCTCGGTGAGTTTTCTCC
TTCATTACAGAAACGGCTTTTTCAAAAATATGGTATTGATAATCCTGATATGAATAAATTGCAGTTTCAT
TTGATGCTCGATGAGTTTTTCTAATCAGAATTGGTTAATTGGTTGTAACACTGGCAGAGCATTACGCTGA
CTTGACGGGACGGCGCAAGCTCATGACCAAAATCCCTTAACGTGAGTTACGCGTCGTTCCACTGAGCGTC
AGAGGTATCACTAGTATTACAGAGGTAAGTTATAACAGTCGCCTAACCC
Features (pLannotate 1.2.2; 28 found; start..end, strand, type, name):
     87..675     -  rep_origin     ori: high-copy-number ColE1/pMB1/pBR322/pUC origin of replication
    846..1706    -  CDS            AmpR: β-lactamase; bla; confers resistance to ampicillin, carbenicillin, and related antibiotics
   1707..1778    -  promoter       AmpR promoter: bla
   1857..2456    +  CDS            PuroR: puromycin N-acetyltransferase; pac from Streptomyces alboniger; confers resistance to puromycin
   2461..2541    +  CDS            HBB (fragment): HBB_PONPY - Experimental evidence at transcript level: Swiss-Prot protein existence level 2. Involved in oxygen transport from the lung to the various peripheral tissues. From Pongo pygmaeus (Bornean orangutan).
   2612..2667    +  polyA_signal   β-globin poly(A) signal: rabbit β-globin polyadenylation signal (Gil and Proudfoot, 1987)
   3646..3666    +  protein_bind   attB4: mutant version of attB; core recombination site for the Gateway® BP reaction BP Clonase™
   3734..3945    +  promoter       EF-1α core promoter: core promoter for human elongation factor EF-1α
   3946..4884    +  intron         EF-1α intron A: intron upstream of the start codon of human EF-1α
   4911..4931    +  protein_bind   attB1: mutant version of attB; core recombination site for the Gateway® BP reaction BP Clonase™
   4951..5646    +  CDS            mKate2: mKate2 is a basic (constitutively fluorescent) red fluorescent protein published in 2009, derived from Entacmaea quadricolor. It is reported to be a rapidly-maturing monomer with moderate acid sensitivity.
   5666..5690    -  protein_bind   attB2: mutant version of attB; recombination site for the Gateway® BP reaction BP Clonase™
   5830..5904    +  CDS            HBB (fragment): HBB_PONPY - Experimental evidence at transcript level: Swiss-Prot protein existence level 2. Involved in oxygen transport from the lung to the various peripheral tissues. From Pongo pygmaeus (Bornean orangutan).
   5975..6030    +  polyA_signal   β-globin poly(A) signal: rabbit β-globin polyadenylation signal (Gil and Proudfoot, 1987)
   6414..6439    +  misc_feature   SA: splice acceptor site
   7111..7131    +  protein_bind   attB4: mutant version of attB; core recombination site for the Gateway® BP reaction BP Clonase™
   7199..7410    +  promoter       EF-1α core promoter: core promoter for human elongation factor EF-1α
   7411..8349    +  intron         EF-1α intron A: intron upstream of the start codon of human EF-1α
   8376..8396    +  protein_bind   attB1: mutant version of attB; core recombination site for the Gateway® BP reaction BP Clonase™
   8407..9123    +  CDS            EBFP2: EBFP2 is a basic (constitutively fluorescent) blue fluorescent protein published in 2007, derived from Aequorea victoria. It is reported to be a rapidly-maturing monomer with moderate acid sensitivity.
   9131..9155    -  protein_bind   attB2: mutant version of attB; recombination site for the Gateway® BP reaction BP Clonase™
   9159..9239    +  CDS            HBB (fragment): HBB_PONPY - Experimental evidence at transcript level: Swiss-Prot protein existence level 2. Involved in oxygen transport from the lung to the various peripheral tissues. From Pongo pygmaeus (Bornean orangutan).
   9310..9365    +  polyA_signal   β-globin poly(A) signal: rabbit β-globin polyadenylation signal (Gil and Proudfoot, 1987)
   9748..9770    -  protein_bind   lac operator (fragment): The lac repressor binds to the lac operator to inhibit transcription in E. coli. This inhibition can be relieved by adding lactose or isopropyl-β-D-thiogalactopyranoside (IPTG). lac repressor encoded by lacI
   9774..9804    -  promoter       lac promoter: promoter for the E. coli lac operon
   9819..9840    -  protein_bind   CAP binding site: CAP binding activates transcription in the presence of cAMP. E. coli catabolite activator protein
   9853..9892    -  CDS            lacI (fragment): lac repressor; lacI; The lac repressor binds to the lac operator to inhibit transcription in E. coli. This inhibition can be relieved by adding lactose or isopropyl-β-D-thiogalactopyranoside (IPTG).
  10065..10874   +  CDS            KanR: aminoglycoside phosphotransferase; aph(3')-Ia; confers resistance to kanamycin in bacteria or G418 (Geneticin®) in eukaryotes
