[The description below was written by a language model from this plasmid's Addgene catalogue record and pLannotate feature annotations shown in this document.]
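Description:
LSB-hsa-miR-3130-3p is a mammalian expression plasmid of about 11 kb built on the Low Sensor Backbone (LSB) and designed as a two-colour fluorescent reporter of microRNA activity. It is propagated in E. coli from a high-copy ColE1/pUC-type origin and carries both a β-lactamase gene (ampicillin) and an aph(3')-Ia gene (kanamycin), with dual selection listed in the record. Residual lac promoter/operator, CAP site and lacI fragments are cloning-vector remnants.

The payload consists of two parallel transcription units, each driven by the human EF-1α core promoter with its intron A and terminated by a rabbit β-globin polyadenylation region. The first expresses the red fluorescent protein mKate2, whose 3' UTR carries the target site for human miR-3130-3p. This target is not annotated in the feature table but presumably lies in the gap between the mKate2 cassette and its poly(A) signal. The second expresses the blue protein EBFP2 without a target and serves as an internal normaliser for transfection and expression level. When miR-3130-3p is active in a cell, it represses the mKate2 transcript, so activity is read out as a drop in mKate2 fluorescence relative to EBFP2. The attB4, attB1 and attB2 sites flanking the promoters and coding sequences are scars of Gateway-style modular assembly, although the record lists Gibson cloning for the insert. A puromycin N-acetyltransferase gene with its own β-globin poly(A) allows puromycin selection in mammalian cells, although no promoter for it is annotated.

The three repeated poly(A) elements, along with the duplicated promoters, make the plasmid recombination-prone. The depositor flags it as inherently unstable and also notes small insertions flanking the puromycin gene in the physical plasmid that do not impair selection.
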