Addgene plasmid #103422: LSB-hsa-miR-3130-3p
Purpose: Used to sense miRNA activity using fluorescence based tools. hsa-miR-3130-3p target in 3' UTR of of mKate. miRNA activity can be measured by the repression of mKate2 relative to EBFP2 fluorescent proteins . Plasmid is inherently unstable; please see Depositor Comments
Depositing lab: Ron Weiss. Depositing organization: Massachusetts Institute of Technology. Publication: A mixed antagonistic/synergistic miRNA repression model enables accurate predictions of multi-input miRNA sensor activity. Gam JJ, Babb J, Weiss R. Nat Commun. 2018 Jun 22;9(1):2430. doi: 10.1038/s41467-018-04575-0. PubMed 29934631.
Backbone
  Vector backbone: Low Sensor Backbone (LSB)
  Vector type: Mammalian Expression, Synthetic Biology
Growth in bacteria
  Bacterial resistance: Ampicillin and Kanamycin, 100 & 50 μg/mL
  Growth temperature: 30°C
  Growth strain: NEB Stable
  Copy number: High Copy
Gene/Insert
  Gene/Insert name: hsa-miR-3130-3p target
  Species: H. sapiens (human)
  Promoter: EF-1a
  Cloning method: Gibson Cloning
Terms and licenses: Academic/Nonprofit Terms; Industry Terms: Not Available to Industry
Depositor comments: Please note that this plasmid is inherently unstable due to a repeating poly A element. We recommend performing a diagnostic digest on multiple colonies upon receipt. The depositors would like to note the presence of several discrepancies between the depositor sequence and physical plasmid sequence. In particular, the sequences upstream and downstream of the puromycin coding region have 10 bp insertions which do not affect the ability to perform puromycin selection. The sequences for those regions within the physical plasmids are as follows: Upstream of Puro: GAATTCGACCGCCTGTCTCAAGGTGCCACC; Downstream of Puro: GCTTTGAGACTACGCGTGAATTCACTCCTC.
How to cite: LSB-hsa-miR-3130-3p was a gift from Ron Weiss (Addgene plasmid # 103422 ; http://n2t.net/addgene:103422 ; RRID:Addgene_103422)
