>Addgene plasmid #103422 | LSB-hsa-miR-3130-3p | depositor partial sequence | sequence record 195894 | hsa-miR-3130-3p target
TTACCCAGTCTCCGGTGCAGC
