>Addgene plasmid #103422 | LSB-hsa-miR-3130-3p | addgene partial sequence | sequence record 210804 | mKate2-F 5'-ACCCGCTAAGAACCTCAAGA-3'
GAGGCCGACAAAGAGACATACGTCGAGCAGCACGAGGTGGCTGTGGCCAGATACTGCGACCTCCCTAGCA
AACTGGGGCACAAACTTAATTGAGAATTCTACCACCCAGCTTTCTTGTACAAAGTGGTACGTCTCAAGAC
CAGAGGTCTCTGCTTAGAGAGACTTACCCAGTCTCCGGTGCAGCTTACCCAGTCTCCGGTGCAGCTTACC
CAGTCTCCGGTGCAGCTTACCCAGTCTCCGGTGCAGCCAACCAGAAGAGACCTGTGCTTCACTCCTCAGG
TGCAGGCTGCCTATCAGAAGGTGGTGGCTGGTGTGGCCAATGCCCTGGCTCACAAATACCACTGAGATCT
TTTTCCCTCTGCCAAAAATTATGGGGACATCATGAAGCCCCTTGAGCATCTGACTTCTGGCTAATAAAGG
AAATTTATTTTCATTGCAATAGTGTGTTGGAATTTTTTGTGTCTCTCACTCGGAAGGACATATGGGAGGG
CAAATCATTTAAAACATCAGAATGAGTATTTGGTTTAGAGTTTGGCAACATATGCCCATATGCTGGCTGC
